Addgene plasmid #135857: D43_Ld_300860
Purpose: Expression of Leishmania donovani ectodomain in mammalian cells
Depositing lab: Gavin Wright. Depositing organization: Wellcome Sanger Institute. Publication: Systematic identification of genes encoding cell surface and secreted proteins that are essential for in vitro growth and infection in Leishmania donovani. Roberts AJ, Ong HB, Clare S, Brandt C, Harcourt K, Franssen SU, Cotton JA, Muller-Sienerth N, Wright GJ. PLoS Pathog. 2022 Feb 24;18(2):e1010364. doi: 10.1371/journal.ppat.1010364. eCollection 2022 Feb. PubMed 35202447.
Backbone
  Vector backbone: pTT3
  Backbone manufacturer: Yves Durocher, NRC
  Backbone size w/o insert (bp): 6132
  Vector type: Mammalian Expression
Growth in bacteria
  Bacterial resistance: Ampicillin, 100 μg/mL
  Growth temperature: 37°C
  Growth strain: DH5alpha
  Copy number: High Copy
Gene/Insert
  Gene/Insert name: hypothetical protein, conserved (alt name: LDPBK_300860)
  Species: Leishmania donovani
  Insert size (bp): 375
  Tag / fusion protein: biotinylation sequence and His tag (C terminal on insert)
  Cloning method: Unknown
Terms and licenses: Academic/Nonprofit Terms; Industry Terms: Not Available to Industry
How to cite: D43_Ld_300860 was a gift from Gavin Wright (Addgene plasmid # 135857 ; http://n2t.net/addgene:135857 ; RRID:Addgene_135857)
