[The description below was written by a language model from this plasmid's Addgene catalogue record and pLannotate feature annotations shown in this document.]
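Description:
D43_Ld_300860 is a mammalian expression plasmid built on the pTT3 backbone, designed to produce the extracellular domain (ectodomain) of a Leishmania donovani protein as a secreted recombinant protein in mammalian cells. The insert is a 375 bp fragment from LDPBK_300860, annotated only as a conserved hypothetical protein. It carries a C-terminal biotinylation sequence and a His tag according to the catalogue entry. In bacteria the plasmid is maintained through a high-copy ColE1/pUC-type origin and selected with ampicillin via the β-lactamase gene. Short lac regulatory fragments and other small fragment hits are backbone remnants with no evident role in expression.

The sequenced record is 6,507 nt, matching the backbone plus insert. Because the plasmid is circular, the CMV enhancer at the end of the record sits directly upstream of the CMV immediate early promoter at its start. Downstream come adenovirus-derived leader and splice elements and a chimeric intron fragment, which generally improve transcript processing and expression. The short reverse-strand match to adenovirus terminal protein probably reflects this leader region rather than a functional coding sequence. A mouse immunoglobulin heavy chain signal sequence fragment then directs the product into the secretory pathway, and a rabbit β-globin polyadenylation signal ends the transcript. The ectodomain and its tags are not annotated individually but would fall in the unannotated interval between the signal sequence and the poly(A) signal.

An Epstein-Barr virus oriP fragment is also present, which allows episomal persistence in cells expressing EBNA1 and so supports high-yield transient expression. The biotinylation sequence and His tag suit capture on streptavidin and metal-affinity purification. The plasmid belongs to a collection associated with a systematic study of L. donovani cell surface and secreted proteins.
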