Features (pLannotate 1.2.2; 17 found; start..end, strand, type, name):
      2..201     +  promoter       CMV promoter: human cytomegalovirus (CMV) immediate early promoter
    269..307     +  misc_feature   Ad SA (fragment): adenovirus major late transcript splice acceptor (Friedrich and Soriano, 1991)
    340..549     -  CDS            PTP (fragment): TERM_ADE02 - Experimental evidence at protein level: Swiss-Prot protein existence level 1. Protein covalently bound to the viral DNA that acts as a primer for viral genomic replication by DNA strand displacement. Assembles on the viral origin of replication in an initiation complex with viral polymerase, DBP, host NFIA and host POU2F1/OCT1. During initiation, the polymerase covalently couples the first dCTP with Ser- 580 of pTP. The terminal protein stimulates the template activity over 20 fold compared to protein-free templates. Neo-synthesized viral genomes are linked to two preterminal prot
    580..669     +  intron         chimeric intron (fragment): chimera between introns from adenovirus and immunoglobulin heavy chain genes
    688..734     +  CDS            IgH signal sequence (fragment): signal sequence from the mouse immunoglobulin heavy chain variable region
   1354..1409    +  polyA_signal   β-globin poly(A) signal: rabbit β-globin polyadenylation signal (Gil and Proudfoot, 1987)
   1923..3604    -  rep_origin     oriP (fragment): Epstein-Barr virus oriP replication origin (Yates et al., 2000)
   3731..3835    +  promoter       AmpR promoter: bla
   3836..4696    +  CDS            AmpR: β-lactamase; bla; confers resistance to ampicillin, carbenicillin, and related antibiotics
   4867..5455    +  rep_origin     ori: high-copy-number ColE1/pMB1/pBR322/pUC origin of replication
   5638..5730    +  CDS            lacI (fragment): lac repressor; lacI; The lac repressor binds to the lac operator to inhibit transcription in E. coli. This inhibition can be relieved by adding lactose or isopropyl-β-D-thiogalactopyranoside (IPTG).
   5743..5764    +  protein_bind   CAP binding site: CAP binding activates transcription in the presence of cAMP. E. coli catabolite activator protein
   5779..5809    +  promoter       lac promoter: promoter for the E. coli lac operon
   5817..5833    +  protein_bind   lac operator: The lac repressor binds to the lac operator to inhibit transcription in E. coli. This inhibition can be relieved by adding lactose or isopropyl-β-D-thiogalactopyranoside (IPTG). lac repressor encoded by lacI
   5903..5919    +  promoter       tet promoter (fragment): E. coli promoter for tetracycline efflux protein gene
   5929..5954    -  CDS            bla(M) (fragment): β-lactamase lacking the signal sequence; bla(M); allows cytosolic expression of β-lactamase
   6128..6507    +  enhancer       CMV enhancer: human cytomegalovirus immediate early enhancer
>Addgene plasmid #135857 | D43_Ld_300860 | addgene full sequence | sequence record 274893 | Addgene NGS Result
GTGATGCGGTTTTGGCAGTACACCAATGGGCGTGGATAGCGGTTTGACTCACGGGGATTTCCAAGTCTCC
ACCCCATTGACGTCAATGGGAGTTTGTTTTGGCACCAAAATCAACGGGACTTTCCAAAATGTCGTAATAA
CCCCGCCCCGTTGACGCAAATGGGCGGTAGGCGTGTACGGTGGGAGGTCTATATAAGCAGAGCTCGTTTA
GTGAACCGTCAGATCCTCACTCTCTTCCGCATCGCTGTCTGCGAGGGCCAGCTGTTGGGCTCGCGGTTGA
GGACAAACTCTTCGCGGTCTTTCCAGTACTCTTGGATCGGAAACCCGTCGGCCTCCGAACGGTACTCCGC
CACCGAGGGACCTGAGCGAGTCCGCATCGACCGGATCGGAAAACCTCTCGAGAAAGGCGTCTAACCAGTC
ACAGTCGCAAGGTAGGCTGAGCACCGTGGCGGGCGGCAGCGGGTGGCGGTCGGGGTTGTTTCTGGCGGAG
GTGCTGCTGATGATGTAATTAAAGTAGGCGGTCTTGAGACGGCGGATGGTCGAGGTGAGGTGTGGCAGGC
TTGAGATCCAGCTGTTGGGGTGAGTACTCCCTCTCAAAAGCGGGCATTACTTCTGCGCTAAGATTGTCAG
TTTCCAAAAACGAGGAGGATTTGATATTCACCTGGCCCGATCTGGCCATACACTTGAGTGACAATGACAT
CCACTTTGCCTTTCTCTCCACAGGTGTCCACTCCCAGGTCCAAGTTTGCCACCATGGAGTTTCAGACCCA
GGTACTCATGTCCCTGCTGCTCTGCATGTCTGGTGCGGCCGCCACCGCCTCTTCTACCCCTGCCCCTACC
GACCTGATCACCGTGGCCGGAAGAGTGCACGTGCGGAACGAGGTGGTGCAGTACGTGGTCGTGCGGGTGG
TGGACGACAAGACCGGGGTGGTCGTCAGAAGCGCCCCTCTGGACGCCACCAGAAGCGTGTCCTTCGCCAA
TATCGCCAGCAGCGCCGTGTCCCTGGAAGCCACCGTGGAACTGCCCGACCACCTGTTCGAGCTGGATGCC
AGCTCCAGCGTGCTGAAGTCCGCCATCAGCACCAGCAGCTCCACCACCCCCGTGCAGCTGACCATCTCCA
CAATCAGCAAGGCCGAGGGCGCTGCCAGAAAGGCCCCTACACCTACAGCCGGCAGCAGCGGCGCTTCTGG
CGCGCCCGGCAGCCTGCACCACATCCTGGACGCCCAGAAGATGCTGTGGAACCACAGGGACAGGAACCTG
CCTCCTCTGGCCCCTCTGGGCCCCCACCACCATCACCACCATTGAGTCTAGACACGTGATTAATTAAGGA
TCCCCCGACCTCGACCTCTGGCTAATAAAGGAAATTTATTTTCATTGCAATAGTGTGTTGGAATTTTTTG
TGTCTCTCACTCGGAAGGACATATGGGAGGGCAAATCATTTGGTCGAGATCCCTCGGAGATCTCTAGCTA
GAGGATCGATCCCCGCCCCGGACGAACTAAACCTGACTACGACATCTCTGCCCCTTCTTCGCGGGGCAGT
GCATGTAATCCCTTCAGTTGGTTGGTACAACTTGCCAACTGGGCCCTGTTCCACATGTGACACGGGGGGG
GACCAAACACAAAGGGGTTCTCTGACTGTAGTTGACATCCTTATAAATGGATGTGCACATTTGCCAACAC
TGAGTGGCTTTCATCCTGGAGCAGACTTTGCAGTCTGTGGACTGCAACACAACATTGCCTTTATGTGTAA
CTCTTGGCTGAAGCTCTTACACCAATGCTGGGGGACATGTACCTCCCAGGGGCCCAGGAAGACTACGGGA
GGCTACACCAACGTCAATCAGAGGGGCCTGTGTAGCTACCGATAAGCGGACCCTCAAGAGGGCATTAGCA
ATAGTGTTTATAAGGCCCCCTTGTTAACCCTAAACGGGTAGCATATGCTTCCCGGGTAGTAGTATATACT
ATCCAGACTAACCCTAATTCAATAGCATATGTTACCCAACGGGAAGCATATGCTATCGAATTAGGGTTAG
TAAAAGGGTCCTAAGGAACAGCGATATCTCCCACCCCATGAGCTGTCACGGTTTTATTTACATGGGGTCA
GGATTCCACGAGGGTAGTGAACCATTTTAGTCACAAGGGCAGTGGCTGAAGATCAAGGAGCGGGCAGTGA
ACTCTCCTGAATCTTCGCCTGCTTCTTCATTCTCCTTCGTTTAGCTAATAGAATAACTGCTGAGTTGTGA
ACAGTAAGGTGTATGTGAGGTGCTCGAAAACAAGGTTTCAGGTGACGCCCCCAGAATAAAATTTGGACGG
GGGGTTCAGTGGTGGCATTGTGCTATGACACCAATATAACCCTCACAAACCCCTTGGGCAATAAATACTA
GTGTAGGAATGAAACATTCTGAATATCTTTAACAATAGAAATCCATGGGGTGGGGACAAGCCGTAAAGAC
TGGATGTCCATCTCACACGAATTTATGGCTATGGGCAACACATAATCCTAGTGCAATATGATACTGGGGT
TATTAAGATGTGTCCCAGGCAGGGACCAAGACAGGTGAACCATGTTGTTACACTCTATTTGTAACAAGGG
GAAAGAGAGTGGACGCCGACAGCAGCGGACTCCACTGGTTGTCTCTAACACCCCCGAAAATTAAACGGGG
CTCCACGCCAATGGGGCCCATAAACAAAGACAAGTGGCCACTCTTTTTTTTGAAATTGTGGAGTGGGGGC
ACGCGTCAGCCCCCACACGCCGCCCTGCGGTTTTGGACTGTAAAATAAGGGTGTAATAACTTGGCTGATT
GTAACCCCGCTAACCACTGCGGTCAAACCACTTGCCCACAAAACCACTAATGGCACCCCGGGGAATACCT
GCATAAGTAGGTGGGCGGGCCAAGATAGGGGCGCGATTGCTGCGATCTGGAGGACAAATTACACACACTT
GCGCCTGAGCGCCAAGCACAGGGTTGTTGGTCCTCATATTCACGAGGTCGCTGAGAGCACGGTGGGCTAA
TGTTGCCATGGGTAGCATATACTACCCAAATATCTGGATAGCATATGCTATCCTAATCTATATCTGGGTA
GCATAGGCTATCCTAATCTATATCTGGGTAGCATATGCTATCCTAATCTATATCTGGGTAGTATATGCTA
TCCTAATTTATATCTGGGTAGCATAGGCTATCCTAATCTATATCTGGGTAGCATATGCTATCCTAATCTA
TATCTGGGTAGTATATGCTATCCTAATCTGTATCCGGGTAGCATATGCTATCCTAATAGAGATTAGGGTA
GTATATGCTATCCTAATTTATATCTGGGTAGCATATACTACCCAAATATCTGGATAGCATATGCTATCCT
AATCTATATCTGGGTAGCATATGCTATCCTAATCTATATCTGGGTAGCATAGGCTATCCTAATCTATATC
TGGGTAGCATATGCTATCCTAATCTATATCTGGGTAGTATATGCTATCCTAATTTATATCTGGGTAGCAT
AGGCTATCCTAATCTATATCTGGGTAGCATATGCTATCCTAATCTATATCTGGGTAGTATATGCTATCCT
AATCTGTATCCGGGTAGCATATGCTATCCTCATGATAAGCTGTCAAACATGAGAATTTTCTTGAAGACGA
AAGGGCCTCGTGATACGCCTATTTTTATAGGTTAATGTCATGATAATAATGGTTTCTTAGACGTCAGGTG
GCACTTTTCGGGGAAATGTGCGCGGAACCCCTATTTGTTTATTTTTCTAAATACATTCAAATATGTATCC
GCTCATGAGACAATAACCCTGATAAATGCTTCAATAATATTGAAAAAGGAAGAGTATGAGTATTCAACAT
TTCCGTGTCGCCCTTATTCCCTTTTTTGCGGCATTTTGCCTTCCTGTTTTTGCTCACCCAGAAACGCTGG
TGAAAGTAAAAGATGCTGAAGATCAGTTGGGTGCACGAGTGGGTTACATCGAACTGGATCTCAACAGCGG
TAAGATCCTTGAGAGTTTTCGCCCCGAAGAACGTTTTCCAATGATGAGCACTTTTAAAGTTCTGCTATGT
GGCGCGGTATTATCCCGTGTTGACGCCGGGCAAGAGCAACTCGGTCGCCGCATACACTATTCTCAGAATG
ACTTGGTTGAGTACTCACCAGTCACAGAAAAGCATCTTACGGATGGCATGACAGTAAGAGAATTATGCAG
TGCTGCCATAACCATGAGTGATAACACTGCGGCCAACTTACTTCTGACAACGATCGGAGGACCGAAGGAG
CTAACCGCTTTTTTGCACAACATGGGGGATCATGTAACTCGCCTTGATCGTTGGGAACCGGAGCTGAATG
AAGCCATACCAAACGACGAGCGTGACACCACGATGCCTGCAGCAATGGCAACAACGTTGCGCAAACTATT
AACTGGCGAACTACTTACTCTAGCTTCCCGGCAACAATTAATAGACTGGATGGAGGCGGATAAAGTTGCA
GGACCACTTCTGCGCTCGGCCCTTCCGGCTGGCTGGTTTATTGCTGATAAATCTGGAGCCGGTGAGCGTG
GGTCTCGCGGTATCATTGCAGCACTGGGGCCAGATGGTAAGCCCTCCCGTATCGTAGTTATCTACACGAC
GGGGAGTCAGGCAACTATGGATGAACGAAATAGACAGATCGCTGAGATAGGTGCCTCACTGATTAAGCAT
TGGTAACTGTCAGACCAAGTTTACTCATATATACTTTAGATTGATTTAAAACTTCATTTTTAATTTAAAA
GGATCTAGGTGAAGATCCTTTTTGATAATCTCATGACCAAAATCCCTTAACGTGAGTTTTCGTTCCACTG
AGCGTCAGACCCCGTAGAAAAGATCAAAGGATCTTCTTGAGATCCTTTTTTTCTGCGCGTAATCTGCTGC
TTGCAAACAAAAAAACCACCGCTACCAGCGGTGGTTTGTTTGCCGGATCAAGAGCTACCAACTCTTTTTC
CGAAGGTAACTGGCTTCAGCAGAGCGCAGATACCAAATACTGTTCTTCTAGTGTAGCCGTAGTTAGGCCA
CCACTTCAAGAACTCTGTAGCACCGCCTACATACCTCGCTCTGCTAATCCTGTTACCAGTGGCTGCTGCC
AGTGGCGATAAGTCGTGTCTTACCGGGTTGGACTCAAGACGATAGTTACCGGATAAGGCGCAGCGGTCGG
GCTGAACGGGGGGTTCGTGCACACAGCCCAGCTTGGAGCGAACGACCTACACCGAACTGAGATACCTACA
GCGTGAGCTATGAGAAAGCGCCACGCTTCCCGAAGGGAGAAAGGCGGACAGGTATCCGGTAAGCGGCAGG
GTCGGAACAGGAGAGCGCACGAGGGAGCTTCCAGGGGGAAACGCCTGGTATCTTTATAGTCCTGTCGGGT
TTCGCCACCTCTGACTTGAGCGTCGATTTTTGTGATGCTCGTCAGGGGGGCGGAGCCTATGGAAAAACGC
CAGCAACGCGGCCTTTTTACGGTTCCTGGCCTTTTGCTGGCCTTTTGCTCACATGTTCTTTCCTGCGTTA
TCCCCTGATTCTGTGGATAACCGTATTACCGCCTTTGAGTGAGCTGATACCGCTCGCCGCAGCCGAACGA
CCGAGCGCAGCGAGTCAGTGAGCGAGGAAGCGGAAGAGCGCCCAATACGCAAACCGCCTCTCCCCGCGCG
TTGGCCGATTCATTAATGCAGCTGGCACGACAGGTTTCCCGACTGGAAAGCGGGCAGTGAGCGCAACGCA
ATTAATGTGAGTTAGCTCACTCATTAGGCACCCCAGGCTTTACACTTTATGCTTCCGGCTCGTATGTTGT
GTGGAATTGTGAGCGGATAACAATTTCACACAGGAAACAGCTATGACCATGATTACGCCAAGCTCTAGCT
AGAGGTCGACCAATTCTCATGTTTGACAGCTTATCATCGCAGATCCGGGCAACGTTGTTGCCATTGCTGC
AGGCGCAGAACTGGTAGGTATGGAAGATCTATACATTGAATCAATATTGGCAATTAGCCATATTAGTCAT
TGGTTATATAGCATAAATCAATATTGGCTATTGGCCATTGCATACGTTGTATCTATATCATAATATGTAC
ATTTATATTGGCTCATGTCCAATATGACCGCCATGTTGACATTGATTATTGACTAGTTATTAATAGTAAT
CAATTACGGGGTCATTAGTTCATAGCCCATATATGGAGTTCCGCGTTACATAACTTACGGTAAATGGCCC
GCCTGGCTGACCGCCCAACGACCCCCGCCCATTGACGTCAATAATGACGTATGTTCCCATAGTAACGCCA
ATAGGGACTTTCCATTGACGTCAATGGGTGGAGTATTTACGGTAAACTGCCCACTTGGCAGTACATCAAG
TGTATCATATGCCAAGTCCGCCCCCTATTGACGTCAATGACGGTAAATGGCCCGCCTGGCATTATGCCCA
GTACATGACCTTACGGGACTTTCCTACTTGGCAGTACATCTACGTATTAGTCATCGCTATTACCATG
